>Addgene plasmid #43812 | Active Wnt4-V5 | depositor full sequence | sequence record 59170 | Active Wnt4-V5 sequence 6525 bps
GACGGATCGGGAGATCTCCCGATCCCCTATGGTCGACTCTCAGTACAATCTGCTCTGATGCCGCATAGTT
AAGCCAGTATCTGCTCCCTGCTTGTGTGTTGGAGGTCGCTGAGTAGTGCGCGAGCAAAATTTAAGCTACA
ACAAGGCAAGGCTTGACCGACAATTGCATGAAGAATCTGCTTAGGGTTAGGCGTTTTGCGCTGCTTCGCG
ATGTACGGGCCAGATATACGCGTTGACATTGATTATTGACTAGTTATTAATAGTAATCAATTACGGGGTC
ATTAGTTCATAGCCCATATATGGAGTTCCGCGTTACATAACTTACGGTAAATGGCCCGCCTGGCTGACCG
CCCAACGACCCCCGCCCATTGACGTCAATAATGACGTATGTTCCCATAGTAACGCCAATAGGGACTTTCC
ATTGACGTCAATGGGTGGACTATTTACGGTAAACTGCCCACTTGGCAGTACATCAAGTGTATCATATGCC
AAGTACGCCCCCTATTGACGTCAATGACGGTAAATGGCCCGCCTGGCATTATGCCCAGTACATGACCTTA
TGGGACTTTCCTACTTGGCAGTACATCTACGTATTAGTCATCGCTATTACCATGGTGATGCGGTTTTGGC
AGTACATCAATGGGCGTGGATAGCGGTTTGACTCACGGGGATTTCCAAGTCTCCACCCCATTGACGTCAA
TGGGAGTTTGTTTTGGCACCAAAATCAACGGGACTTTCCAAAATGTCGTAACAACTCCGCCCCATTGACG
CAAATGGGCGGTAGGCGTGTACGGTGGGAGGTCTATATAAGCAGAGCTCTCTGGCTAACTAGAGAACCCA
CTGCTTACTGGCTTATCGAAATTAATACGACTCACTATAGGGAGACCCAAGCTGGCTAGTTAAGCTATCA
ACAAGTTTGTACAAAAAAGCAGGCTCCGCGGCCGCCCCCTTCACCATGAGTCCCCGCTCGTGCCTGCGTT
CGCTGCGCCTCCTCGTCTTCGCCGTCTTCTCAGCCGCCGCGAGCAACTGGCTGTACCTGGCCAAGCTGTC
GTCGGTGGGGAGCATCTCAGAGGAGGAGACGTGCGAGAAACTCAAGGGCCTGATCCAGAGGCAGGTGCAG
ATGTGCAAGCGGAACCTGGAAGTCATGGACTCGGTGCGCCGCGGTGCCCAGCTGGCCATTGAGGAGTGCC
AGTACCAGTTCCGGAACCGGCGCTGGAACTGCTCCACACTCGACTCCTTGCCCGTCTTCGGCAAGGTGGT
GACGCAAGGGACTCGGGAGGCGGCCTTCGTGTACGCCATCTCTTCGGCAGGTGTGGCCTTTGCAGTGACG
CGGGCGTGCAGCAGTGGGGAGCTGGAGAAGTGCGGCTGTGATAGGACAGTGCATGGGGTCAGCCCACAGG
GCTTCCAGTGGTCAGGATGCTCTGACAACATCGCCTACGGTGTGGCTTTCTCACAGTCGTTTGTGGATGT
GCGGGAGAGAAGCAAGGGGGCCTCGTCCAGCAGAGCCCTCATGAACCTCCACAACAATGAGGCCGGCAGG
AAGGCCATCCTGACACACATGCGGGTGGAATGCAAGTGCCACGGGGTGTCAGGCTCCTGTGAGGTAAAGA
CGTGCTGGCGAGCCGTGCCGCCCTTCCGCCAGGTGGGTCACGCACTGAAGGAGAAGTTTGATGGTGCCAC
TGAGGTGGAGCCACGCCGCGTGGGCTCCTCCAGGGCACTGGTGCCACGCAACGCACAGTTCAAGCCGCAC
ACAGATGAGGACCTGGTGTACTTGGAGCCTAGCCCCGACTTCTGTGAGCAGGACATGCGCAGCGGCGTGC
TGGGCACGAGGGGCCGCACATGCAACAAGACGTCCAAGGCCATCGACGGCTGTGAGCTGCTGTGCTGTGG
CCGCGGCTTCCACACGGCGCAGGTGGAGCTGGCTGAACGCTGCAGCTGCAAATTCCACTGGTGCTGCTTC
GTCAAGTGCCGGCAGTGCCAGCGGCTCGTGGAGTTGCACACGTGCCGAGGCGGAGGTAAGCCTATCCCTA
ACCCTCTCCTCGGTCTCGATTCTACGCGTACCGGTTAGTAATGAGTTTAAACGGGGGAGGCTAACTGAAA
CACGGAAGGAGACAATACCGGAAGGAACCCGCGCTATGACGGCAATAAAAAGACAGAATAAAACGCACGG
GTGTTGGGTCGTTTGTTCATAAACGCGGGGTTCGGTCCCAGGGCTGGCACTCTGTCGATACCCCACCGAG
ACCCCATTGGGGCCAATACGCCCGCGTTTCTTCCTTTTCCCCACCCCACCCCCCAAGTTCGGGTGAAGGC
CCAGGGCTCGCAGCCAACGTCGGGGCGGCAGGCCCTGCCATAGCAGATCTGCGCAGCTGGGGCTCTAGGG
GGTATCCCC
[124 nt withheld, positions 2390-2513]
C
[32 nt withheld, positions 2515-2546]
CA
[57 nt withheld, positions 2549-2605]
A
[49 nt withheld, positions 2607-2655]
CCTTTGACGTTGGAGTCCACGTTCTTT
[37 nt withheld, positions 2683-2719]
ACCCTATCTCGGTCTATTCTTTTGATTTATAAGGGATTTTGGGGATTTCGGCCTATTGGTTAAAAAATGA
GCTGATTTAACAAAAATTTAACGCGAATTAATTCTGTGGAATGTGTGTCAGTTAGGGTGTGGAAAGTCCC
CAGGCTCCCCAGCAGGCAGAAGTATGCAAAGCATGCATCTCAATTAGTCAGCAACCAGGTGTGGAAAGTC
CCCAGGCTCCCCAGCAGGCAGAAGTATGCAAAGCATGCATCTCAATTAGTCAGCAACCATAGTCCCGCCC
CTAACTCCGCCCATCCCGCCCCTAACTCCGCCCAGTTCCGCCCATTCTCCGCCCCATGGCTGACTAATTT
TTTTTATTTATGCAGAGGCCGAGGCCGCCTCTGCCTCTGAGCTATTCCAGAAGTAGTGAGGAGGCTTTTT
TGGAGGCCTAGGCTTTTGCAAAAAGCTCCCGGGAGCTTGTATATCCATTTTCGGATCTGATCAAGAGACA
GGATGAGGATCGTTTCGCATGATTGAACAAGATGGATTGCACGCAGGTTCTCCGGCCGCTTGGGTGGAGA
GGCTATTCGGCTATGACTGGGCACAACAGACAATCGGCTGCTCTGATGCCGCCGTGTTCCGGCTGTCAGC
GCAGGGGCGCCCGGTTCTTTTTGTCAAGACCGACCTGTCCGGTGCCCTGAATGAACTGCAGGACGAGGCA
GCGCGGCTATCGTGGCTGGCCACGACGGGCGTTCCTTGCGCAGCTGTGCTCGACGTTGTCACTGAAGCGG
GAAGGGACTGGCTGCTATTGGGCGAAGTGCCGGGGCAGGATCTCCTGTCATCTCACCTTGCTCCTGCCGA
GAAAGTATCCATCATGGCTGATGCAATGCGGCGGCTGCATACGCTTGATCCGGCTACCTGCCCATTCGAC
CACCAAGCGAAACATCGCATCGAGCGAGCACGTACTCGGATGGAAGCCGGTCTTGTCGATCAGGATGATC
TGGACGAAGAGCATCAGGGGCTCGCGCCAGCCGAACTGTTCGCCAGGCTCAAGGCGCGCATGCCCGACGG
CGAGGATCTCGTCGTGACCCATGGCGATGCCTGCTTGCCGAATATCATGGTGGAAAATGGCCGCTTTTCT
GGATTCATCGACTGTGGCCGGCTGGGTGTGGCGGACCGCTATCAGGACATAGCGTTGGCTACCCGTGATA
TTGCTGAAGAGCTTGGCGGCGAATGGGCTGACCGCTTCCTCGTGCTTTACGGTATCGCCGCTCCCGATTC
GCAGCGCATCGCCTTCTATCGCCTTCTTGACGAGTTCTTCTGAGCGGGACTCTGGGGTTCGCGAAATGAC
CGACCAAGCGACGCCCAACCTGCCATCACGAGATTTCGATTCCACCGCCGCCTTCTATGAAAGGTTGGGC
TTCGGAATCGTTTTCCGGGACGCCGGCTGGATGATCCTCCAGCGCGGGGATCTCATGCTGGAGTTCTTCG
CCCACCCCAACTTGTTTATTGCAGCTTATAATGGTTACAAATAAAGCAATAGCATCACAAATTTCACAAA
TAAAGCATTTTTTTCACTGCATTCTAGTTGTGGTTTGTCCAAACTCATCAATGTATCTTATCATGTCTGT
ATACCGTCGACCTCTAGCTAGAGCTTGGCGTAATCATGGTCATAGCTGTTTCCTGTGTGAAATTGTTATC
CGCTCACAATTCCACACAACATACGAGCCGGAAGCATAAAGTGTAAAGCCTGGGGTGCCTAATGAGTGAG
CTAACTCACATTAATTGCGTTGCGCTCACTGCCCGCTTTCCAGTCGGGAAACCTGTCGTGCCAGCTGCAT
TAATGAATCGGCCAACGCGCGGGGAGAGGCGGTTTGCGTATTGGGCGCTCTTCCGCTTCCTCGCTCACTG
ACTCGCTGCGCTCGGTCGTTCGGCTGCGGCGAGCGGTATCAGCTCACTCAAAGGCGGTAATACGGTTATC
CACAGAATCAGGGGATAACGCAGGAAAGAACATGTGAGCAAAAGGCCAGCAAAAGGCCAGGAACCGTAAA
AAGGCCGCGTTGCTGGCGTTTTTCCATAGGCTCCGCCCCCCTGACGAGCATCACAAAAATCGACGCTCAA
GTCAGAGGTGGCGAAACCCGACAGGACTATAAAGATACCAGGCGTTTCCCCCTGGAAGCTCCCTCGTGCG
CTCTCCTGTTCCGACCCTGCCGCTTACCGGATACCTGTCCGCCTTTCTCCCTTCGGGAAGCGTGGCGCTT
TCTCAATGCTCACGCTGTAGGTATCTCAGTTCGGTGTAGGTCGTTCGCTCCAAGCTGGGCTGTGTGCACG
AACCCCCCGTTCAGCCCGACCGCTGCGCCTTATCCGGTAACTATCGTCTTGAGTCCAACCCGGTAAGACA
CGACTTATCGCCACTGGCAGCAGCCACTGGTAACAGGATTAGCAGAGCGAGGTATGTAGGCGGTGCTACA
GAGTTCTTGAAGTGGTGGCCTAACTACGGCTACACTAGAAGGACAGTATTTGGTATCTGCGCTCTGCTGA
AGCCAGTTACCTTCGGAAAAAGAGTTGGTAGCTCTTGATCCGGCAAACAAACCACCGCTGGTAGCGGTGG
TTTTTTTGTTTGCAAGCAGCAGATTACGCGCAGAAAAAAAGGATCTCAAGAAGATCCTTTGATCTTTTCT
ACGGGGTCTGACGCTCAGTGGAACGAAAACTCACGTTAAGGGATTTTGGTCATGAGATTATCAAAAAGGA
TCTTCACCTAGATCCTTTTAAATTAAAAATGAAGTTTTAAATCAATCTAAAGTATATATGAGTAAACTTG
GTCTGACAGTTACCAATGCTTAATCAGTGAGGCACCTATCTCAGCGATCTGTCTATTTCGTTCATCCATA
GTTGCCTGACTCCCCGTCGTGTAGATAACTACGATACGGGAGGGCTTACCATCTGGCCCCAGTGCTGCAA
TGATACCGCGAGACCCACGCTCACCGGCTCCAGATTTATCAGCAATAAACCAGCCAGCCGGAAGGGCCGA
GCGCAGAAGTGGTCCTGCAACTTTATCCGCCTCCATCCAGTCTATTAATTGTTGCCGGGAAGCTAGAGTA
AGTAGTTCGCCAGTTAATAGTTTGCGCAACGTTGTTGCCATTGCTACAGGCATCGTGGTGTCACGCTCGT
CGTTTGGTATGGCTTCATTCAGCTCCGGTTCCCAACGATCAAGGCGAGTTACATGATCCCCCATGTTGTG
CAAAAAAGCGGTTAGCTCCTTCGGTCCTCCGATCGTTGTCAGAAGTAAGTTGGCCGCAGTGTTATCACTC
ATGGTTATGGCAGCACTGCATAATTCTCTTACTGTCATGCCATCCGTAAGATGCTTTTCTGTGACTGGTG
AGTACTCAACCAAGTCATTCTGAGAATAGTGTATGCGGCGACCGAGTTGCTCTTGCCCGGCGTCAATACG
GGATAATACCGCGCCACATAGCAGAACTTTAAAAGTGCTCATCATTGGAAAACGTTCTTCGGGGCGAAAA
CTCTCAAGGATCTTACCGCTGTTGAGATCCAGTTCGATGTAACCCACTCGTGCACCCAACTGATCTTCAG
CATCTTTTACTTTCACCAGCGTTTCTGGGTGAGCAAAAACAGGAAGGCAAAATGCCGCAAAAAAGGGAAT
AAGGGCGACACGGAAATGTTGAATACTCATACTCTTCCTTTTTCAATATTATTGAAGCATTTATCAGGGT
TATTGTCTCATGAGCGGATACATATTTGAATGTATTTAGAAAAATAAACAAATAGGGGTTCCGCGCACAT
TTCCCCGAAAAGTGCCACCTGACGTC
Features (pLannotate 1.2.2; 22 found; start..end, strand, type, name):
     36..80      -  misc_feature   bom (fragment): basis of mobility region from pBR322
    235..614     +  enhancer       CMV enhancer: human cytomegalovirus immediate early enhancer
    615..818     +  promoter       CMV promoter: human cytomegalovirus (CMV) immediate early promoter
    814..847     +  LTR            5' LTR (truncated) (fragment): truncated 5' long terminal repeat (LTR) from HIV-1
    863..881     +  promoter       T7 promoter: promoter for bacteriophage T7 RNA polymerase
    911..935     +  protein_bind   attB1: mutant version of attB; recombination site for the Gateway® BP reaction BP Clonase™
    956..2008    +  CDS            WNT4: WNT4_HUMAN - Experimental evidence at protein level: Swiss-Prot protein existence level 1. Ligand for members of the frizzled family of seven transmembrane receptors (Probable). Plays an important role in the embryonic development of the urogenital tract and the lung (PubMed:15317892, PubMed:16959810, PubMed:18179883, PubMed:18182450). Required for normal mesenchyme to epithelium transition during embryonic kidney development. Required for the formation of early epithelial renal vesicles during kidney development (By similarity). Required for normal formation of the Mullerian duct in females,
   2015..2056    +  CDS            V5 tag: epitope tag from simian virus 5
   2140..2188    +  polyA_signal   HSV TK poly(A) signal: herpes simplex virus thymidine kinase polyadenylation signal (Cole and Stacy, 1985)
   2279..2295    -  polyA_signal   bGH poly(A) signal (fragment): bovine growth hormone polyadenylation signal
   2390..2818    +  rep_origin     f1 ori (sequence partly withheld): f1 bacteriophage origin of replication; arrow indicates direction of (+) strand synthesis
   2832..3161    +  promoter       SV40 promoter: SV40 enhancer and early promoter
   3228..4019    +  CDS            neo: KKA2_KLEPN - Also known as kan, nptII. Experimental evidence at protein level: Swiss-Prot protein existence level 1. Resistance to kanamycin, neomycin, paromomycin, ribostamycin, butirosin and gentamicin B. From Klebsiella pneumoniae.
   4045..4203    +  CDS            ble (fragment): BLE_KLEPN - Experimental evidence at protein level: Swiss-Prot protein existence level 1. Binding protein with a strong affinity to the bleomycin family of antibiotics. Binds to CL990; an antimitotic-antibiotic compound. From Klebsiella pneumoniae.
   4198..4319    +  polyA_signal   SV40 poly(A) signal: SV40 polyadenylation signal
   4392..4408    -  protein_bind   lac operator: The lac repressor binds to the lac operator to inhibit transcription in E. coli. This inhibition can be relieved by adding lactose or isopropyl-β-D-thiogalactopyranoside (IPTG). lac repressor encoded by lacI
   4416..4446    -  promoter       lac promoter: promoter for the E. coli lac operon
   4461..4482    -  protein_bind   CAP binding site: CAP binding activates transcription in the presence of cAMP. E. coli catabolite activator protein
   4495..4587    -  CDS            lacI (fragment): lac repressor; lacI; The lac repressor binds to the lac operator to inhibit transcription in E. coli. This inhibition can be relieved by adding lactose or isopropyl-β-D-thiogalactopyranoside (IPTG).
   4770..5358    -  rep_origin     ori: high-copy-number ColE1/pMB1/pBR322/pUC origin of replication
   5529..6389    -  CDS            AmpR: β-lactamase; bla; confers resistance to ampicillin, carbenicillin, and related antibiotics
   6390..6494    -  promoter       AmpR promoter: bla
