[The description below was written by a language model from this plasmid's Addgene catalogue record and pLannotate feature annotations shown in this document.]
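Description:
Active Wnt4-V5 is a mammalian expression plasmid built on the pcDNA3.2/V5-DEST Gateway destination backbone, carrying the human WNT4 coding sequence. WNT4 encodes a secreted ligand for frizzled-family receptors with roles in urogenital tract, kidney and lung development. The open reading frame was introduced by Gateway recombination; an attB1 site is annotated just upstream of it. It is transcribed from the human cytomegalovirus immediate-early enhancer and promoter. A T7 promoter lies between the CMV promoter and the insert and could support in vitro transcription. The WNT4 reading frame continues almost directly into a C-terminal V5 epitope tag, which allows detection or immunoprecipitation of the protein with anti-V5 antibodies. The transcript is terminated by the herpes simplex virus thymidine kinase polyadenylation signal.

In E. coli the plasmid is maintained at high copy through a ColE1/pUC-type origin and selected with ampicillin via the β-lactamase gene; an f1 origin is also present. For mammalian cells, a separate cassette with the SV40 enhancer/early promoter, the neo gene and the SV40 poly(A) signal confers G418 resistance, permitting selection of stable transfectants. The short HIV-1 LTR, bGH poly(A), ble, lacI and bom hits in the automated annotation are small fragments, most likely backbone remnants or incidental matches rather than functional parts. The full sequence record is 6,525 nt, shorter than the listed empty backbone, consistent with the Gateway cassette being replaced by the smaller insert. The name and the associated study on disulfide bond requirements of Wnt ligands suggest use for producing biologically active, tagged Wnt4 in cultured cells, though the record does not spell out specific assays.
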