Addgene plasmid #43812: Active Wnt4-V5
Depositing lab: Xi He. Depositing organization: Boston Children's Hospital. Publication: Disulfide Bond Requirements for Active Wnt Ligands. MacDonald BT, Hien A, Zhang X, Iranloye O, Virshup DM, Waterman ML, He X. J Biol Chem. 2014 May 19. pii: jbc.M114.575027. 10.1074/jbc.M114.575027 PubMed 24841207.
Backbone
  Vector backbone: pcDNA3.2/V5-DEST
  Backbone manufacturer: Invitrogen
  Backbone size w/o insert (bp): 7711
  Vector type: Mammalian Expression
  Selectable markers: Neomycin (select with G418)
Growth in bacteria
  Bacterial resistance: Ampicillin, 100 μg/mL
  Growth temperature: 37°C
  Growth strain: DH5alpha
  Copy number: High Copy
Gene/Insert
  Gene/Insert name: WNT4 (alt name: WNT-4)
  Species: H. sapiens (human)
  Entrez Gene: WNT4 (a.k.a. SERKAL, WNT-4)
  Promoter: CMV
  Tag / fusion protein: V5 (C terminal on insert)
  Cloning method: Gateway Cloning
  Sequencing primers: 5′ CMV-F; 3′ TK-pA-R
Terms and licenses: Academic/Nonprofit Terms; Industry Terms: Not Available to Industry
How to cite: Active Wnt4-V5 was a gift from Xi He (Addgene plasmid # 43812 ; http://n2t.net/addgene:43812 ; RRID:Addgene_43812)
