>Addgene plasmid #43812 | Active Wnt4-V5 | addgene partial sequence | sequence record 59687 | TK-pA-R 5'-ttgtctccttccgtgtttca-3'
ATTACTAACCGGTACGCGTAGAATCGAGACCGAGGAGAGGGTTAGGGATAGGCTTACCTCCGCCTCGGCA
CGTGTGCAACTCCACGAGCCGCTGGCACTGCCGGCACTTGACGAAGCAGCACCAGTGGAATTTGCAGCTG
CAGCGTTCAGCCAGCTCCACCTGCGCCGTGTGGAAGCCGCGGCCACAGCACAGCAGCTCACAGCCGTCGA
TGGCCTTGGACGTCTTGTTGCATGTGCGGCCCCTCGTGCCCAGCACGCCGCTGCGCATGTCCTGCTCACA
GAAGTCGGGGCTAGGCTCCAAGTACACCAGGTCCTCATCTGTGTGCGGCTTGAACTGTGCGTTGCGTGGC
ACCAGTGCCCTGGAGGAGCCCACGCGGCGTGGCTCCACCTCAGTGGCACCATCAAACTTCTCCTTCAGTG
CGTGACCCACCTGGCGGAAGGGCGGCACGGCTCGCCAGCACGTCTTTACCTCACAGGAGCCTGACACCCC
GTGGCACTTGCATTCCACCCGCATGTGTGTCAGGATGGCCTTCCTGCCGGCCTCATTGTTGTGGAGGTTC
ATGAGGGCTCTGCTGGACGAGGCCCCCTTGCTTCTCTCCCGCACATCCACAAACGACTGTGAGAAAGCCA
CACCGTAGGCGATGTTGTCAGAGCATCCTGACCACTGGAAGCCCTGTGGGCTGACCCCATGCACTGTCCT
ATCACAGCCGCACTTCTCCAGCTCCCCACTGCTGCACGCCCGCGTCACTGCAAAGGCCACACCTGCCGAA
GAGATGGCGTACACGAAGGCCGCCTCCCGAGTCCCTTGCGTCACCACCTTGCCGAAGACGGGCAAGGAGT
CGAGTGTGGAGCAGTTCCAGCGCCGGTTCCGGAACTGGTACTGGCACTCCTCAA
